Addgene plasmid #122014: pCoofy62
Purpose: (Empty Backbone) Mammalian vector for parallel SLIC cloning containing the VEGF signal sequence for secretion, N-terminal His6-Smt3Star (SumoStar*) and different C-tag options
Depositing lab: Sabine Suppmann. Depositing organization: Max Planck Institute of Biochemistry. Publication: A new method to customize protein expression vectors for fast, efficient and background free parallel cloning. Scholz J, Besir H, Strasser C, Suppmann S. BMC Biotechnol. 2013 Feb 14;13(1):12. 10.1186/1472-6750-13-12 PubMed 23410102.
Backbone
  Vector backbone: pTT22
  Backbone manufacturer: NRC (Yves Durocher)
  Backbone size (bp): 5293
  Vector type: Mammalian Expression
  Tag / fusion protein: His6-Smt3Star (N terminal on insert); Multi3: depending on the LP2 primer, either no C-tag, C-10His, C-TwinStrep, or C-EPEA is inserted (C terminal on insert)
Growth in bacteria
  Bacterial resistance: Ampicillin, 100 μg/mL
  Growth temperature: 37°C
  Growth strain: DB3.1
  Copy number: High Copy
Gene/Insert
  Gene/Insert name: None
Terms and licenses: Academic/Nonprofit Terms; Industry Terms: Not Available to Industry
Depositor comments: ccdB Survival cells are NOT suitable for the unmodified plasmid containing the ccdB gene. The plasmid is provided in the recommended DB3.1 strain. C-terminal 10x His tag is flanked by stop codons. Depending on the LP2 primer used in SLIC, this C-terminal tag can be fused to the target gene. Please see supplemental file for LP1 and LP2 primers to use for SLIC cloning. A detailed protocol for using pCoofy plasmids is available at https://p4eu.org/wiki . Use one of the following linearization primer pairs for SLIC cloning. Choose one LP1 forward vector primer and one LP2 reverse vector primer: LP1 forward vector primer: SLIC Primer (3C site) 5' GGGCCCCTGGAACAGAACTTCCAG 3' LP2 - select a LP2 primer below depending on which C-terminal tags you want to include fused to your gene of interest: none SLIC Primer 5' CGCCATTAACCTGATGTTCTGGGG 3', 10His- SLIC Primer 5'GAGCATCATCATCATCACCAC 3', TwinStrep- SLIC Primer 5' AGCGCTTGGAGCCACCCGCAG 3', EPEA- SLIC Primer 5' GAACCGGAAGCGTGAGCGGCCG 3' Test each preparation of the plasmid by transforming it into non-resistant cells (ex. DH5a) to ensure negative selection by ccdB kills all the transformed cells as expected.
How to cite: pCoofy62 was a gift from Sabine Suppmann (Addgene plasmid # 122014 ; http://n2t.net/addgene:122014 ; RRID:Addgene_122014)
