[The description below was written by a language model from this plasmid's Addgene catalogue record and pLannotate feature annotations shown in this document.]
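Description:
pCoofy62 is an empty mammalian expression backbone of 5,293 bp built on pTT22 and designed for parallel, ligation-independent (SLIC) cloning of secreted proteins. In bacteria it is maintained through a high-copy ColE1/pUC-type origin and selected with ampicillin via the bla gene. The annotation also picks up a short fragment resembling the RSF origin, which is probably not functional. Fragments of a truncated Epstein-Barr virus oriP are present, an element that supports episomal maintenance in cells supplying EBNA1.

The expression cassette is driven by the CMV immediate-early enhancer and promoter, followed by adenovirus-derived leader and splice sequences and a fragment of a chimeric intron, and is terminated by the rabbit β-globin polyadenylation signal. The reading frame opens with a VEGF signal sequence that directs the product into the secretory pathway, followed by an N-terminal His6-Smt3Star (SumoStar-type yeast SMT3) fusion partner. According to the record, the forward vector linearization primer anneals at a 3C protease site. The cloning position is occupied by a ccdB gyrase-toxin gene, which the insert replaces. Unmodified vector therefore kills standard E. coli strains, giving low-background negative selection, and the empty plasmid must be kept in a ccdB-tolerant strain (DB3.1).

Downstream of ccdB lie C-terminal tag options, namely a 10xHis tag flanked by stop codons, a Twin-Strep tag and an EPEA tag (the last is listed in the record but not annotated). The reverse primer used to linearize the vector determines whether none or one of these is fused to the target. The construct serves to screen tag combinations for secreted recombinant protein production and purification.
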