Features (pLannotate 1.2.2; 18 found; start..end, strand, type, name):
      1..92      +  rep_origin     RSF ori (fragment): Plasmids containing the RSF 1030 origin of replication can be propagated in E. coli cells that contain additional plasmids with compatible origins.
    133..512     +  enhancer       CMV enhancer: human cytomegalovirus immediate early enhancer
    514..713     +  promoter       CMV promoter: human cytomegalovirus (CMV) immediate early promoter
    781..819     +  misc_feature   Ad SA (fragment): adenovirus major late transcript splice acceptor (Friedrich and Soriano, 1991)
    852..1061    -  CDS            PTP (fragment): TERM_ADE02 - Experimental evidence at protein level: Swiss-Prot protein existence level 1. Protein covalently bound to the viral DNA that acts as a primer for viral genomic replication by DNA strand displacement. Assembles on the viral origin of replication in an initiation complex with viral polymerase, DBP, host NFIA and host POU2F1/OCT1. During initiation, the polymerase covalently couples the first dCTP with Ser- 580 of pTP. The terminal protein stimulates the template activity over 20 fold compared to protein-free templates. Neo-synthesized viral genomes are linked to two preterminal prot
   1092..1181    +  intron         chimeric intron (fragment): chimera between introns from adenovirus and immunoglobulin heavy chain genes
   1200..1246    +  CDS            IgH signal sequence (fragment): signal sequence from the mouse immunoglobulin heavy chain variable region
   1281..1379    +  CDS            VEGFA (fragment): VEGFA_BOVIN - Also known as VEGF. Experimental evidence at protein level: Swiss-Prot protein existence level 1. Growth factor active in angiogenesis, vasculogenesis and endothelial cell growth. Induces endothelial cell proliferation, promotes cell migration, inhibits apoptosis and induces permeabilization of blood vessels. Binds to the FLT1/VEGFR1 and KDR/VEGFR2 receptors, heparan sulfate and heparin (By similarity). Binding to NRP1 receptor initiates a signaling pathway needed for motor neuron axon guidance and cell body migration, including for the caudal migration of facial motor neurons fr
   1416..1715    +  CDS            SMT3: SMT3_YEAST - Experimental evidence at protein level: Swiss-Prot protein existence level 1. Not known; suppressor of MIF2 mutations. From Saccharomyces cerevisiae (strain ATCC 204508 / S288c) (Baker's yeast).
   1762..2064    +  CDS            ccdB: CcdB, a bacterial toxin that poisons DNA gyrase; ccdB; Plasmids containing the ccdB gene cannot be propagated in standard E. coli strains.
   2080..2097    +  CDS            9xHis (fragment): 9xHis affinity tag
   2101..2190    +  CDS            Twin-Strep-tag: two Strep-Tag®II moieties connected by a linker for enhanced binding to Strep-Tactin®, an engineered form of streptavidin (Schmidt et al., 2013)
   2260..2315    +  polyA_signal   β-globin poly(A) signal: rabbit β-globin polyadenylation signal (Gil and Proudfoot, 1987)
   2495..2627    -  rep_origin     mini-oriP (fragment): internally truncated variant of the Epstein-Barr virus oriP replication origin (Tanaka et al., 1999)
   2628..3355    -  rep_origin     mini-oriP (fragment): internally truncated variant of the Epstein-Barr virus oriP replication origin (Tanaka et al., 1999)
   3484..3588    +  promoter       AmpR promoter: bla
   3589..4449    +  CDS            AmpR: β-lactamase; bla; confers resistance to ampicillin, carbenicillin, and related antibiotics
   4620..5208    +  rep_origin     ori: high-copy-number ColE1/pMB1/pBR322/pUC origin of replication
>Addgene plasmid #122014 | pCoofy62 | addgene full sequence | sequence record 243584 | Addgene NGS Result
CTGTGGATAACCGTATTACCGCCTTTGAGTGAGCTGATACCGCTCGCCGCAGCCGAACGACCGAGCGCAG
CGAGTCAGTGAGCGAGGAAGCGTACATTTATATTGGCTCATGTCCAATATGACCGCCATGTTGACATTGA
TTATTGACTAGTTATTAATAGTAATCAATTACGGGGTCATTAGTTCATAGCCCATATATGGAGTTCCGCG
TTACATAACTTACGGTAAATGGCCCGCCTGGCTGACCGCCCAACGACCCCCGCCCATTGACGTCAATAAT
GACGTATGTTCCCATAGTAACGCCAATAGGGACTTTCCATTGACGTCAATGGGTGGAGTATTTACGGTAA
ACTGCCCACTTGGCAGTACATCAAGTGTATCATATGCCAAGTCCGCCCCCTATTGACGTCAATGACGGTA
AATGGCCCGCCTGGCATTATGCCCAGTACATGACCTTACGGGACTTTCCTACTTGGCAGTACATCTACGT
ATTAGTCATCGCTATTACCATGGTGATGCGGTTTTGGCAGTACACCAATGGGCGTGGATAGCGGTTTGAC
TCACGGGGATTTCCAAGTCTCCACCCCATTGACGTCAATGGGAGTTTGTTTTGGCACCAAAATCAACGGG
ACTTTCCAAAATGTCGTAATAACCCCGCCCCGTTGACGCAAATGGGCGGTAGGCGTGTACGGTGGGAGGT
CTATATAAGCAGAGCTCGTTTAGTGAACCGTCAGATCCTCACTCTCTTCCGCATCGCTGTCTGCGAGGGC
CAGCTGTTGGGCTCGCGGTTGAGGACAAACTCTTCGCGGTCTTTCCAGTACTCTTGGATCGGAAACCCGT
CGGCCTCCGAACGGTACTCCGCCACCGAGGGACCTGAGCGAGTCCGCATCGACCGGATCGGAAAACCTCT
CGAGAAAGGCGTCTAACCAGTCACAGTCGCAAGGTAGGCTGAGCACCGTGGCGGGCGGCAGCGGGTGGCG
GTCGGGGTTGTTTCTGGCGGAGGTGCTGCTGATGATGTAATTAAAGTAGGCGGTCTTGAGACGGCGGATG
GTCGAGGTGAGGTGTGGCAGGCTTGAGATCCAGCTGTTGGGGTGAGTACTCCCTCTCAAAAGCGGGCATT
ACTTCTGCGCTAAGATTGTCAGTTTCCAAAAACGAGGAGGATTTGATATTCACCTGGCCCGATCTGGCCA
TACACTTGAGTGACAATGACATCCACTTTGCCTTTCTCTCCACAGGTGTCCACTCCCAGGTCCAAGTTTA
AACGGATCTCTAGCGAATTCATGAACTTTCTGCTGTCCTGGGTGCACTGGTCCCTGGCCCTGCTGCTGTA
CCTGCACCACGCCAAGTGGTCCCAGGCCGCTCCTATGGCCGAGGGCGGTGGCCAGAACCACCATCACCAC
CATCACGGCTCTGGAATGAGCGACTCCGAGGTGAACCAGGAGGCCAAGCCCGAGGTGAAGCCCGAGGTGA
AGCCCGAGACCCACATCAACCTGAAGGTGTCCGACGGCTCCTCCGAGATTTTCTTCAAGATCAAGAAGAC
CACCCCCCTGCGCCGCCTGATGGAGGCCTTCGCCAAGCGCCAGGGCAAGGAGATGGACTCCCTGACCTTC
CTGTACGACGGCATCGAGATCCAGGCCGACCAGACCCCCGAGGACCTGGACATGGAGGACAACGACATCA
TCGAGGCCCACCGCGAGCAGATCGGCGGATTGACAACATAAAAACTTTGTGTTATACTTGTAACGTAAGG
AGGTAATGATTCAGTTTAAGGTTTACACCTATAAAAGAGAGAGCCGTTATCGTCTGTTTGTGGATGTACA
GAGTGATATTATTGACACGCCCGGGCGACGGATGGTGATCCCCCTGGCCAGTGCACGTCTGCTGTCAGAT
AAAGTCTCCCGTGAACTTTACCCGGTGGTGCATATCGGGGATGAAAGCTGGCGCATGATGACCACCGATA
TGGCCAGTGTGCCGGTCTCCGTTATCGGGGAAGAAGTGGCTGATCTCAGCCACCGCGAAAATGACATCAA
AAACGCCATTAACCTGATGTTCTGGGGAATATAAGAGCATCATCATCATCACCACCACCACCACCACTGA
AGCGCTTGGAGCCACCCGCAGTTCGAAAAAGGTGGAGGTTCTGGCGGTGGATCGGGAGGTTCAGCGTGGA
GCCACCCGCAGTTCGAGAAATAGGAACCGGAAGCGTGAGCGGCCGCTCGAGGCCGGCAAGGCCGGATCCC
CCGACCTCGACCTCTGGCTAATAAAGGAAATTTATTTTCATTGCAATAGTGTGTTGGAATTTTTTGTGTC
TCTCACTCGGAAGGACATATGGGAGGGCAAATCATTTGGTCGAGATCCCTCGGAGATCTCTAGCTAGAGG
ATCGATCCCCGCCCCGGACGAACTAAACCTGACTACGACATCTCTGCCCCTTCTTCGCGGGGCAGTGCAT
GTAATCCCTTCAGTTGGTTGGTACAACTTGCCAACTGAACCCTAAACGGGTAGCATATGCTTCCCGGGTA
GTAGTATATACTATCCAGACTAACCCTAATTCAATAGCATATGTTACCCAACGGGAAGCATATGCTATCG
AATTAGGGTTAGTAAAAGGGTCCTAAGGAACAGCGATGTAGGTGGGCGGGCCAAGATAGGGGCGCGATTG
CTGCGATCTGGAGGACAAATTACACACACTTGCGCCTGAGCGCCAAGCACAGGGTTGTTGGTCCTCATAT
TCACGAGGTCGCTGAGAGCACGGTGGGCTAATGTTGCCATGGGTAGCATATACTACCCAAATATCTGGAT
AGCATATGCTATCCTAATCTATATCTGGGTAGCATAGGCTATCCTAATCTATATCTGGGTAGCATATGCT
ATCCTAATCTATATCTGGGTAGTATATGCTATCCTAATTTATATCTGGGTAGCATAGGCTATCCTAATCT
ATATCTGGGTAGCATATGCTATCCTAATCTATATCTGGGTAGTATATGCTATCCTAATCTGTATCCGGGT
AGCATATGCTATCCTAATAGAGATTAGGGTAGTATATGCTATCCTAATTTATATCTGGGTAGCATATACT
ACCCAAATATCTGGATAGCATATGCTATCCTAATCTATATCTGGGTAGCATATGCTATCCTAATCTATAT
CTGGGTAGCATAGGCTATCCTAATCTATATCTGGGTAGCATATGCTATCCTAATCTATATCTGGGTAGTA
TATGCTATCCTAATTTATATCTGGGTAGCATAGGCTATCCTAATCTATATCTGGGTAGCATATGCTATCC
TAATCTATATCTGGGTAGTATATGCTATCCTAATCTGTATCCGGGTAGCATATGCTATCCTCATGATAAG
CTGTCAAACATGAGAATTAATTCTTGAAGACGAAAGGGCCTCGTGATACGCCTATTTTTATAGGTTAATG
TCATGATAATAATGGTTTCTTAGACGTCAGGTGGCACTTTTCGGGGAAATGTGCGCGGAACCCCTATTTG
TTTATTTTTCTAAATACATTCAAATATGTATCCGCTCATGAGACAATAACCCTGATAAATGCTTCAATAA
TATTGAAAAAGGAAGAGTATGAGTATTCAACATTTCCGTGTCGCCCTTATTCCCTTTTTTGCGGCATTTT
GCCTTCCTGTTTTTGCTCACCCAGAAACGCTGGTGAAAGTAAAAGATGCTGAAGATCAGTTGGGTGCACG
AGTGGGTTACATCGAACTGGATCTCAACAGCGGTAAGATCCTTGAGAGTTTTCGCCCCGAAGAACGTTTT
CCAATGATGAGCACTTTTAAAGTTCTGCTATGTGGCGCGGTATTATCCCGTGTTGACGCCGGGCAAGAGC
AACTCGGTCGCCGCATACACTATTCTCAGAATGACTTGGTTGAGTACTCACCAGTCACAGAAAAGCATCT
TACGGATGGCATGACAGTAAGAGAATTATGCAGTGCTGCCATAACCATGAGTGATAACACTGCGGCCAAC
TTACTTCTGACAACGATCGGAGGACCGAAGGAGCTAACCGCTTTTTTGCACAACATGGGGGATCATGTAA
CTCGCCTTGATCGTTGGGAACCGGAGCTGAATGAAGCCATACCAAACGACGAGCGTGACACCACGATGCC
TGCAGCAATGGCAACAACGTTGCGCAAACTATTAACTGGCGAACTACTTACTCTAGCTTCCCGGCAACAA
TTAATAGACTGGATGGAGGCGGATAAAGTTGCAGGACCACTTCTGCGCTCGGCCCTTCCGGCTGGCTGGT
TTATTGCTGATAAATCTGGAGCCGGTGAGCGTGGGTCTCGCGGTATCATTGCAGCACTGGGGCCAGATGG
TAAGCCCTCCCGTATCGTAGTTATCTACACGACGGGGAGTCAGGCAACTATGGATGAACGAAATAGACAG
ATCGCTGAGATAGGTGCCTCACTGATTAAGCATTGGTAACTGTCAGACCAAGTTTACTCATATATACTTT
AGATTGATTTAAAACTTCATTTTTAATTTAAAAGGATCTAGGTGAAGATCCTTTTTGATAATCTCATGAC
CAAAATCCCTTAACGTGAGTTTTCGTTCCACTGAGCGTCAGACCCCGTAGAAAAGATCAAAGGATCTTCT
TGAGATCCTTTTTTTCTGCGCGTAATCTGCTGCTTGCAAACAAAAAAACCACCGCTACCAGCGGTGGTTT
GTTTGCCGGATCAAGAGCTACCAACTCTTTTTCCGAAGGTAACTGGCTTCAGCAGAGCGCAGATACCAAA
TACTGTTCTTCTAGTGTAGCCGTAGTTAGGCCACCACTTCAAGAACTCTGTAGCACCGCCTACATACCTC
GCTCTGCTAATCCTGTTACCAGTGGCTGCTGCCAGTGGCGATAAGTCGTGTCTTACCGGGTTGGACTCAA
GACGATAGTTACCGGATAAGGCGCAGCGGTCGGGCTGAACGGGGGGTTCGTGCACACAGCCCAGCTTGGA
GCGAACGACCTACACCGAACTGAGATACCTACAGCGTGAGCTATGAGAAAGCGCCACGCTTCCCGAAGGG
AGAAAGGCGGACAGGTATCCGGTAAGCGGCAGGGTCGGAACAGGAGAGCGCACGAGGGAGCTTCCAGGGG
GAAACGCCTGGTATCTTTATAGTCCTGTCGGGTTTCGCCACCTCTGACTTGAGCGTCGATTTTTGTGATG
CTCGTCAGGGGGGCGGAGCCTATGGAAAAACGCCAGCAACGCGGCCTTTTTACGGTTCCTGGCCTTTTGC
TGGCCTTTTGCTCACATGTTCTTTCCTGCGTTATCCCCTGATT
